>Addgene plasmid #199967 | YP26 | addgene full sequence | sequence record 405053 | Addgene NGS Result
GAAAAAATTTTTTTTTTCCCGCGCCGCTCAACGGCTAGCATGTGAACAGAGGGGCACTGAAATTTTACGA
GTTAAAGTCGAAGTTTTTTAAAAAATATAAAAGCAATACTTGGGTCGACTTGTTATACGCGGATTTTTTA
CACAACAACAGAACCATTTTTAAGTAACTAACTTAAAGAGGAGAAAGGTACCATGGTCAGTGTCATCAAA
GAAGAAATGAAGATCAAGTTGCACATGGAAGGTAACGTTAATGGTCATGCCTTTGTTATTGAAGGTGATG
GTAAAGGTAAACCATACGATGGTACTCAAACTTTGAACTTGACTGTCAAAGAAGGTGCTCCATTGCCATT
CTCTTACGATATTTTGACTAACGCCTTCCAATACGGTAATAGAGCTTTTACTAAGTACCCAGCCGATATC
CCAGATTACTTTAAGCAAACTTTTCCAGAAGGTTACTCCTGGGAAAGAACTATGTCTTACGAAGATAACG
CTATCTGCAACGTCAGATCCGAAATTTCTATGGAAGGTGATTGCTTCATCTACAAGATCAGATTCGATGG
TAAGAACTTTCCACCAAATGGTCCAGTCATGCAAAAAAAGACTTTGAAGTGGGAACCATCCACCGAAATG
ATGTATGTTAGAGATGGTTTCTTGATGGGTGATGTCAATATGGCTTTGTTGTTGGAAGGTGGTGGTCATC
ATAGATGTGATTTCAAGACTTCTTACAAGGCCAAGAAGGTTGTTCAATTGCCAGATGCTCATAAGATCGA
TCACAGAATCGAAATCTTGTCCCACGATAGAGATTACTCCAAGGTTAAGTTGTACGAAAACGCTGTTGCT
AGAAACTCTTTGTTGCCATCTCAAGCTTCTAAGTAACATGTAATTAGTTATGTCACGCTTACATTCACGC
CCTCCCCCCACATCCGCTCTAACCGAAAAGGAAGGAGTTAGACAACCTGAAGTCTAGGTCCCTATTTATT
TTTTTATAGTTATGTTAGTATTAAGAACGTTATTTATATTTCAAATTTTTCTTTTTTTTCTGTACAGACG
CGTGTACGCATGTAACATTATACTGAAAACCTTGCTTGAGAAGGTTTTGGGACGCTCGAAGGCTTTGTGG
AGGTCGACACGAGCGACTGAGTTCGGACGTCACGACCTGCCTGGATATCGTGCACCGCTCGTGCACTGAC
GTCATGATCGACGAGTCGCACAGAGGCCTCTGACACTGACTCGACCTGACTAGCGTCGAGCAGTGACGAC
CTGCCCGGGCACAGCAACTGTGCCACTCGTCTGATCCGTCGTCCCATCGGCTGAATCGATGCCTCGTCCC
CGCCGGGTCACCCGGCCAGCGACATGGAGGCCCAGAATACCCTCCTTGACAGTCTTGACGTGCGCAGCTC
AGGGGCATGATGTGACTGTCGCCCGTACATTTAGCCCATACATCCCCATGTATAATCATTTGCATCCATA
CATTTTGATGGCCGCACGGCGCGAAGCAAAAATTACGGCACCTCGCTGCAGACCTGCGAGCAGGGAAACG
CTCCCCTCACAGACGCGTTGAATTGTCCCCACGCCGCGCCCCTGTAGAGAAATATAAAAGGTTAGGATTT
GCCACTGAGGTTCTTCTTTCATATACTTCCTTTTAAAATCTTGCTAGGATACAGTTCTCACATCACATCC
GAACATAAACAACCATGGGTAAAAAGCCTGAACTCACCGCGACGTCTGTCGAGAAGTTTCTGATCGAAAA
GTTCGACAGCGTCTCCGACCTGATGCAGCTCTCGGAGGGCGAAGAATCTCGTGCTTTCAGCTTCGATGTA
GGAGGGCGTGGATATGTCCTGCGGGTAAATAGCTGCGCCGATGGTTTCTACAAAGATCGTTATGTTTATC
GGCACTTTGCATCGGCCGCGCTCCCGATTCCGGAAGTGCTTGACATTGGGGAGTTCAGCGAGAGCCTGAC
CTATTGCATCTCCCGCCGTGCACAGGGTGTCACGTTGCAAGACCTGCCTGAAACCGAACTGCCCGCTGTT
CTGCAGCCGGTCGCGGAGGCCATGGATGCGATCGCTGCGGCCGATCTTAGCCAGACGAGCGGGTTCGGCC
CATTCGGACCGCAAGGAATCGGTCAATACACTACATGGCGTGATTTCATATGCGCGATTGCTGATCCCCA
TGTGTATCACTGGCAAACTGTGATGGACGACACCGTCAGTGCGTCCGTCGCGCAGGCTCTCGATGAGCTG
ATGCTTTGGGCCGAGGACTGCCCCGAAGTCCGGCACCTCGTGCACGCGGATTTCGGCTCCAACAATGTCC
TGACGGACAATGGCCGCATAACAGCGGTCATTGACTGGAGCGAGGCGATGTTCGGGGATTCCCAATACGA
GGTCGCCAACATCTTCTTCTGGAGGCCGTGGTTGGCTTGTATGGAGCAACAGACGCGCTACTTCGAGCGG
AGGCATCCGGAGCTTGCAGGATCGCCGCGGCTCCGGGCGTATATGCTCCGCATTGGTCTTGACCAACTCT
ATCAGAGCTTGGTTGACGGCAATTTCGATGATGCAGCTTGGGCGCAGGGTCGATGCGACGCAATCGTCCG
ATCCGGAGTCGGGACTGTCGGGCGTACACAAATCGCCCGCAGAAGCGCGGCCGTCTGGACCGATGGCTGT
GTAGAAGTACTCGCCGATAGTGGAAACCGACGCCCCAGCACTCGTCCGAGGGCAAAGGAATAATCAGTAC
TGACAATAAAAAGATTCTTGTTTTCAAGAACTTGTCATTTGTATAGTTTTTTTATATTGTAGTTGTTCTA
TTTTAATCAAATGTTAGCGTGATTTATATTTTTTTTCGCCTCGACATCATCTGCCCAGATGCGAAGTTAA
GTGCGCAGAAAGTAATATCATGCGTCAATCGTATGTGAATGCTGGTCGCTATACTGCTATCGATGTGGCA
GTGCGTCCAGCTCAGTCAGACTCAGTCCTGGTGTCGTCAGCCTGTGAGCAAAAGGCCAGCAAAAGGCCAG
GAACCGTAAAAAGGCCGCGTTGCTGGCGTTTTTCCATAGGCTCCGCCCCCCTGACGAGCATCACAAAAAT
CGACGCTCAAGTCAGAGGTGGCGAAACCCGACAGGACTATAAAGATACCAGGCGTTTCCCCCTGGAAGCT
CCCTCGTGCGCTCTCCTGTTCCGACCCTGCCGCTTACCGGATACCTGTCCGCCTTTCTCCCTTCGGGAAG
CGTGGCGCTTTCTCATAGCTCACGCTGTAGGTATCTCAGTTCGGTGTAGGTCGTTCGCTCCAAGCTGGGC
TGTGTGCACGAACCCCCCGTTCAGCCCGACCGCTGCGCCTTATCCGGTAACTATCGTCTTGAGTCCAACC
CGGTAAGACACGACTTATCGCCACTGGCAGCAGCCACTGGTAACAGGATTAGCAGAGCGAGGTATGTAGG
CGGTGCTACAGAGTTCTTGAAGTGGTGGCCTAACTACGGCTACACTAGAAGAACAGTATTTGGTATCTGC
GCTCTGCTGAAGCCAGTTACCTTCGGAAAAAGAGTTGGTAGCTCTTGATCCGGCAAACAAACCACCGCTG
GTAGCGGTGGTTTTTTTGTTTGCAAGCAGCAGATTACGCGCAGAAAAAAAGGATCTCAAGAAGATCCTTT
GATCTTTTCTACGGGGTCTGACGCTCAGTGGAACGAAAACTCACGTTAAGGGATTTTGGTCATGAGATTA
TCAAAAAGGATCTTCACCTAGATCCTTTTAAATTAAAAATGAAGTTTTAAATCAATCTAAAGTATATATG
AGTAAACTTGGTCTGACAGTTACCAATGCTTAATCAGTGAGGCACCTATCTCAGCGATCTGTCTATTTCG
TTCATCCATAGTTGCCTGACTCCCCGTCGTGTAGATAACTACGATACGGGAGGGCTTACCATCTGGCCCC
AGTGCTGCAATGATACCGCGAGACCCACGCTCACCGGCTCCAGATTTATCAGCAATAAACCAGCCAGCCG
GAAGGGCCGAGCGCAGAAGTGGTCCTGCAACTTTATCCGCCTCCATCCAGTCTATTAATTGTTGCCGGGA
AGCTAGAGTAAGTAGTTCGCCAGTTAATAGTTTGCGCAACGTTGTTGCCATTGCTACAGGCATCGTGGTG
TCACGCTCGTCGTTTGGTATGGCTTCATTCAGCTCCGGTTCCCAACGATCAAGGCGAGTTACATGATCCC
CCATGTTGTGCAAAAAAGCGGTTAGCTCCTTCGGTCCTCCGATCGTTGTCAGAAGTAAGTTGGCCGCAGT
GTTATCACTCATGGTTATGGCAGCACTGCATAATTCTCTTACTGTCATGCCATCCGTAAGATGCTTTTCT
GTGACTGGTGAGTACTCAACCAAGTCATTCTGAGAATAGTGTATGCGGCGACCGAGTTGCTCTTGCCCGG
CGTCAATACGGGATAATACCGCGCCACATAGCAGAACTTTAAAAGTGCTCATCATTGGAAAACGTTCTTC
GGGGCGAAAACTCTCAAGGATCTTACCGCTGTTGAGATCCAGTTCGATGTAACCCACTCGTGCACCCAAC
TGATCTTCAGCATCTTTTACTTTCACCAGCGTTTCTGGGTGAGCAAAAACAGGAAGGCAAAATGCCGCAA
AAAAGGGAATAAGGGCGACACGGAAATGTTGAATACTCATACTCTTCCTTTTTCAATATTATTGAAGCAT
TTATCAGGGTTATTGTCTCATGAGCGGATACATATTTGAATGTATTTAGAAAAATAAACAAATAGGGGTT
CCGCGCACATTTCCCCGAAAAGTGCCACCTGATGCGGTGTGAAATACCGCACAGATGCGTAAGGAGAAAA
TACCGCATCAGGGTCAGTCACAGTGGAGCCTAGCACTCACTCAGCGTGACGGCTCAGAGCAGAATTCACG
AGCCAGAAATAGTAACTTTTGCCTAAATCACAAATTGCAAAATTTAATTGCTTGCAAAAGGTCACATGCT
TATAATCAACTTTTTTAAAAATTTAAAATACTTTTTTATTTTTTATTTTTAAACATAAATGAAATAATTT
ATTTATTGTTTATGATTACCGAAACATAAAACCTGCTCAAGAAAAAGAAACTGTTTTGTCCTTGGAAAAA
AAGCACTACCTAGGAGCGGCCAAAATGCCGGCTTACATTTTATGTTAGCTGGTGGACTGACGCCAGAAAA
TGTTGGTGATGCGCTTAGATTAAATGGCGTTATTGGTGTTGATGTAAGCGGAGGTGTGGAGACAAATGGT
GTAAAAGACTCTAACAAAATAGCAAATTTCGTCAAAAATGCTAAGAAATAGGTTATTACTGAGTAGTATT
TATTTAAGTATTGTTTGTGCACTTGCCTGCAAGCCTTTTGAAAAGCAAGCATAAAAGATCTAAACATAAA
ATCTGTAAAATAACAAGATGTAAAGATAATGCTAAATCATTTGGCTTTTTGATTGATTGTACAGGAAAAT
ATACATCGCAGGGGGTTGACTTTTACCATTTCACCGCAATGGAATTAAACTTGTTGAAGAGAATGTTCAC
AGGCGCATACGCTACAATGACCCGATTCTTGCTAGCCGAATTCCAGTCAGGCTGCTAGCACCAGAGCTAC
GTGACCGCAGGACTAGCTCCAGCTGAGCGACACGCGAACAGGTGTAGAGTCAGTCGTGCTGCAAGGTCGC
ACTAATACGACTCACTATAGGG
Features (pLannotate 1.2.2; 11 found; start..end, strand, type, name):
    199..867     +  CDS            mUkG: mUkG is a basic (constitutively fluorescent) green fluorescent protein published in 2008, derived from Sarcophyton sp.. It has moderate acid sensitivity.
    922..1111    +  terminator     CYC1 terminator: S. cerevisiae CYC1; transcription terminator for CYC1
   1351..2926    +  gene           hphMX6: yeast selectable marker conferring hygromycin resistance
   2729..2926    +  terminator     TEF terminator: Ashbya gossypii TEF terminator
   3041..3629    -  rep_origin     ori: high-copy-number ColE1/pMB1/pBR322/pUC origin of replication
   3800..4660    -  CDS            AmpR: β-lactamase; bla; confers resistance to ampicillin, carbenicillin, and related antibiotics
   4661..4765    -  promoter       AmpR promoter: bla
   4792..4842    +  misc_feature   bom (fragment): basis of mobility region from pBR322
   4971..5140    -  misc_feature   CEN4 (fragment): S. cerevisiae CEN4 centromere
   5141..5567    +  rep_origin     ARS1 (fragment): S. cerevisiae autonomously replicating sequence ARS1
   5673..5691    +  promoter       T7 promoter: promoter for bacteriophage T7 RNA polymerase
