[The description below was written by a language model from this plasmid's Addgene catalogue record and pLannotate feature annotations shown in this document.]
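Description:
YP26 is a yeast/E. coli shuttle vector built on the pRCVS6H backbone that expresses a green fluorescent protein reporter from a synthetic yeast promoter, designated number 26 in its series. The sequenced plasmid is about 5.7 kb. In E. coli it replicates from a ColE1/pMB1-type origin and is selected with ampicillin through the β-lactamase gene and its native promoter. The catalogue entry lists it as low copy, although the annotation tool labels this origin class as high copy. In Saccharomyces cerevisiae it is maintained through fragments of the CEN4 centromere and the ARS1 autonomously replicating sequence, an arrangement that typically gives stable, low-copy episomal propagation. Yeast transformants are selected with hygromycin via the hphMX6 cassette, which ends in the Ashbya gossypii TEF terminator.

The payload is a single reporter cassette assembled by Gibson cloning. The catalogue calls the insert GFP, while the automated annotation matches the coding sequence to mUkG, a constitutively fluorescent green protein derived from the soft coral Sarcophyton. The two descriptions agree on function but differ in the precise identity of the fluorophore. The open reading frame is followed by the S. cerevisiae CYC1 transcription terminator. The synthetic promoter itself is not annotated in the feature table. It presumably lies in the unannotated stretch just upstream of the reporter, next to a short T7 promoter located at the end of the linearised record, across the circular junction. According to the stated purpose, fluorescence output reports the activity of this synthetic promoter in yeast, making the plasmid useful for characterising and comparing synthetic regulatory elements across hosts.
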