Addgene plasmid #199967: YP26
Purpose: Yeast/E coli shuttle vector expressing GFP from synthetic yeast promoter 26
Depositing lab: Farren Isaacs. Depositing organization: Yale University. Publication: Cross-kingdom expression of synthetic genetic elements promotes discovery of metabolites in the human microbiome. Patel JR, Oh J, Wang S, Crawford JM, Isaacs FJ. Cell. 2022 Apr 28;185(9):1487-1505.e14. doi: 10.1016/j.cell.2022.03.008. Epub 2022 Apr 1. PubMed 35366417.
Backbone
  Vector backbone: pRCVS6H
  Vector type: Yeast Expression
  Selectable markers: Hygromycin
Growth in bacteria
  Bacterial resistance: Ampicillin, 100 μg/mL
  Growth temperature: 37°C
  Growth strain: BL21
  Copy number: Low Copy
Gene/Insert
  Gene/Insert name: GFP
  Species: Synthetic
  Cloning method: Gibson Cloning
Terms and licenses: Academic/Nonprofit Terms; Industry Terms: Not Available to Industry
How to cite: YP26 was a gift from Farren Isaacs (Addgene plasmid # 199967 ; http://n2t.net/addgene:199967 ; RRID:Addgene_199967)
