>Addgene plasmid #199967 | YP26 | depositor partial sequence | sequence record 387786 | Promoter Sequence
GAAAAAATTTTTTTTTTCCCGCGCCGCTCAACGGCTAGCATGTGAACAGAGGGGCACTGAAATTTTACGA
GTTAAAGTCGAAGTTTTTTAAAAAATATAAAAGCAATACTTGGGTCGACTTGTTATACGCGGATTTTTTA
CACAACAACAGAACCATTTTTAAGTAACTAA
